Addgene plasmid #202867: Salsa-BC26-P1C2
Purpose: Expression of barcoded reporter plasmid for PRESTO-Salsa; EGFP/BC26
Depositing lab: Noah Palm. Depositing organization: Yale University. Publication: Highly multiplexed bioactivity screening reveals human and microbiota metabolome-GPCRome interactions. Chen H, Rosen CE, Gonzalez-Hernandez JA, Song D, Potempa J, Ring AM, Palm NW. Cell. 2023 Jul 6;186(14):3095-3110.e19. doi: 10.1016/j.cell.2023.05.024. Epub 2023 Jun 14. PubMed 37321219.
Backbone
  Vector backbone: pCER206
  Vector type: Mammalian Expression
Growth in bacteria
  Bacterial resistance: Ampicillin, 100 μg/mL
  Growth temperature: 37°C
  Growth strain: DH5alpha
  Copy number: High Copy
Gene/Insert
  Gene/Insert name: EGFP/BC26
  Species: Synthetic
  Insert size (bp): 730
  Promoter: Tet Response Element (TRE)
  Cloning method: Restriction Enzyme; 5′ cloning site BsrGI (not destroyed); 3′ cloning site HindIII (not destroyed)
  Sequencing primers: 5′ Custom primer (GAAGCGCGATCACATGG)
Terms and licenses: Academic/Nonprofit Terms; Industry Terms: Not Available to Industry
How to cite: Salsa-BC26-P1C2 was a gift from Noah Palm (Addgene plasmid # 202867 ; http://n2t.net/addgene:202867 ; RRID:Addgene_202867)
