[The description below was written by a language model from this plasmid's Addgene catalogue record and pLannotate feature annotations shown in this document.]
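Description:
Salsa-BC26-P1C2 is a mammalian expression reporter plasmid built on the pCER206 backbone, one member of a set of barcoded reporters made for PRESTO-Salsa, a highly multiplexed assay for screening GPCR activity. It is maintained in E. coli as a high-copy plasmid through a ColE1/pUC-type origin and is selected with ampicillin via the β-lactamase gene and its native promoter. The full sequence is about 5.1 kb. No mammalian selection marker is annotated, which fits transient transfection use, although the record does not state this.

The payload is a synthetic EGFP/BC26 insert of roughly 730 bp, placed between BsrGI and HindIII sites and driven by a tetracycline response element. The feature table shows a central block of tetO repeats flanked by minimal promoters pointing in opposite directions, which suggests a bidirectional Tet-responsive arrangement. On one side, a TRE3G-type promoter fragment drives mammalian codon-optimized EGFP. An SV40 polyadenylation signal lies just downstream, although it is annotated on the opposite strand. The barcode is not annotated separately; given the cloning sites, it probably sits in the short stretch just after the EGFP coding region, so that it is carried in the reporter transcript. On the other side, a minimal CMV promoter faces a cloning-site remnant, a rabbit β-globin intron, a short β-globin coding fragment and the β-globin poly(A) signal, with no distinct coding insert annotated there.

TRE promoters are switched on by tetracycline-controlled transactivators. The reporter would therefore yield EGFP and a sequenceable barcoded transcript when such an activator is released or expressed, letting many receptor-specific readouts be pooled and deconvoluted by barcode. Small lacI, SV40 large T and aminoglycoside phosphotransferase fragments appear to be backbone remnants.
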