Features (pLannotate 1.2.2; 17 found; start..end, strand, type, name):
      2..55      +  CDS            lacI (fragment): lac repressor; lacI; The lac repressor binds to the lac operator to inhibit transcription in E. coli. This inhibition can be relieved by adding lactose or isopropyl-β-D-thiogalactopyranoside (IPTG).
    388..443     -  polyA_signal   β-globin poly(A) signal: rabbit β-globin polyadenylation signal (Gil and Proudfoot, 1987)
    518..640     -  CDS            HBB: HBB_COLGU - Experimental evidence at transcript level: Swiss-Prot protein existence level 2. Involved in oxygen transport from the lung to the various peripheral tissues. From Colobus guereza (Mantled guereza) (Eastern black-and-white colobus monkey).
    644..1216    -  intron         β-globin intron: intron from rabbit β-globin gene
   1312..1343    -  misc_feature   MCS (fragment): pUC18/19 multiple cloning site
   1437..1475    -  promoter       minimal CMV promoter: human cytomegalovirus (CMV) immediate early promoter
   1493..1708    -  protein_bind   tetracycline response element (fragment): contains seven copies of the tetracycline operator tetO tetracycline repressor TetR
   1708..1753    +  promoter       TRE3GV promoter (fragment): 3rd-generation Tet-responsive promoter that can be activated by binding of Tet-On® 3G, optimized for retroviral and lentiviral vectors
   1829..1856    +  misc_feature   MCS (fragment): pBluescript multiple cloning site
   1861..2580    +  CDS            EGFP: the original enhanced GFP (Yang et al., 1996) mammalian codon-optimized
   2590..2613    +  misc_feature   MCS (fragment): pBluescript multiple cloning site
   2627..2761    -  polyA_signal   SV40 poly(A) signal: SV40 polyadenylation signal
   2784..2867    -  CDS            large T antigen (fragment): large T antigen from SV40 (simian virus 40)
   2861..3091    -  CDS            str (fragment): STR_KLEPN - Protein inferred from homology: Swiss-Prot protein existence level 3. The aminoglycoside phosphotransferases achieve inactivation of their antibiotic substrates by phosphorylation. From Klebsiella pneumoniae.
   3210..3314    +  promoter       AmpR promoter: bla
   3315..4175    +  CDS            AmpR: β-lactamase; bla; confers resistance to ampicillin, carbenicillin, and related antibiotics
   4346..4934    +  rep_origin     ori: high-copy-number ColE1/pMB1/pBR322/pUC origin of replication
>Addgene plasmid #202867 | Salsa-BC26-P1C2 | addgene full sequence | sequence record 413409 | Addgene NGS Result
AGCGCCCAATACGCAAACCGCCTCTCCCCGCGCGTTGGCCGATTCATTAATGCAGTCGAGGGATCTCCAT
AAGAGAAGAGGGACAGCTATGACTGGGAGTAGTCAGGAGAGGAGGAAAAATCTGGCTAGTAAAACATGTA
AGGAAAATTTTAGGGATGTTAAAGAAAAAAATAACACAAAACAAAATATAAAAAAAATCTAACCTCAAGT
CAAGGCTTTTCTATGGAATAAGGAATGGACAGCAGGGGGCTGTTTCATATACTGATGACCTCTTTATAGC
CAACCTTTGTTCATGGCAGCCAGCATATGGGCATATGTTGCCAAACTCTAAACCAAATACTCATTCTGAT
GTTTTAAATGATTTGCCCTCCCATATGTCCTTCCGAGTGAGAGACACAAAAAATTCCAACACACTATTGC
AATGAAAATAAATTTCCTTTATTAGCCAGAAGTCAGATGCTCAAGGGGCTTCATGATGTCCCCATAATTT
TTGGCAGAGGGAAAAAGATCGATCTCAGTGGTATTTGTGAGCCAGGGCATTGGCCACACCAGCCACCACC
TTCTGATAGGCAGCCTGCACCTGAGGAGTGAATTCTTTGCCAAAATGATGAGACAGCACAACAACCAGCA
CGTTGCCCAGGAGCTGTAGGAAAGAGAAGAAGGCATGAACATGGTTAGCAGAGGGGCCCGGTTTGGACTC
AGAGTATTTTATCCTCATCTCAAACAGTGTATATCATTGTAACCATAAAGAGAAAGGCAGGATGATGACC
AGGGTGTAGTTGTTTCTACCAATAAGAATATTTCCACGCCAGCCAGAATTTATATGCAGAAATATTCTAC
CTTATCATTTAATTATAACAATTGTTCTCTAAAACTGTGCTGAAGTACAATATAATATACCCTGATTGCC
TTGAAAAAAAAGTGATTAGAGAAAGTACTTACAATCTGACAAATAAACAAAAGTGAATTTAAAAATTCGT
TACAAATGCAAGCTAAAGTTTAACGAAAAAGTTACAGAAAATGAAAAGAAAATAAGAGGAGACAATGGTT
GTCAACAGAGTAGAAAGTGAAAGAAACAAAATTATCATGAGGGTCCATGGTGATACAAGGGACATCTTCC
CATTCTAAACAACACCCTGAAAACTTTGCCCCCTCCATATAACATGAATTTTACAATAGCGAAAAAGAAA
GAACAATCAAGGGTCCCCAAACTCACCCTGAAGTTCTCAGCTCTAGAGATATCGTCGAGGCCGCGCTAGC
GTTTAAACTGTCGACCTTAATTAAGAGATCTGCTCGAGGCGCGTCAGCTGACTAGAGGATCCCCGGGTAC
CGAGCTCGAATTCGGGGCCGCGGAGGCTGGATCGGTCCCGGTGTCTTCTATGGAGGTCAAAACAGCGTGG
ATGGCGTCTCCAGGCGATCTGACGGTTCACTAAACGAGCTCTGCTTATATAGGCCTCCCACCGTACACGC
CTACCTCGACCCGGGTACCGAGCTCGACTTTCACTTTTCTCTATCACTGATAGGGAGTGGTAAACTCGAC
TTTCACTTTTCTCTATCACTGATAGGGAGTGGTAAACTCGACTTTCACTTTTCTCTATCACTGATAGGGA
GTGGTAAACTCGACTTTCACTTTTCTCTATCACTGATAGGGAGTGGTAAACTCGACTTTCACTTTTCTCT
ATCACTGATAGGGAGTGGTAAACTCGACCTATATAAGCAGAGCTCGTTTAGTGAACCGTCAGATCGCCTG
GAGACGCCATCCACGCTGTTTTGACCTCCATAGAAGACACCGGGACCGATCCAGCCTCCGCGGCCCCGAA
TTCCTGCAGCGGCCGCTCTAGAACTAGTGGATCCCCGCGGATGGTGAGCAAGGGCGAGGAGCTGTTCACC
GGGGTGGTGCCCATCCTGGTCGAGCTGGACGGCGACGTAAACGGCCACAAGTTCAGCGTGTCCGGCGAGG
GCGAGGGCGATGCCACCTACGGCAAGCTGACCCTGAAGTTCATCTGCACCACCGGCAAGCTGCCCGTGCC
CTGGCCCACCCTCGTGACCACCCTGACCTACGGCGTGCAGTGCTTCAGCCGCTACCCCGACCACATGAAG
CAGCACGACTTCTTCAAGTCCGCCATGCCCGAAGGCTACGTCCAGGAGCGCACCATCTTCTTCAAGGACG
ACGGCAACTACAAGACCCGCGCCGAGGTGAAGTTCGAGGGCGACACCCTGGTGAACCGCATCGAGCTGAA
GGGCATCGACTTCAAGGAGGACGGCAACATCCTGGGGCACAAGCTGGAGTACAACTACAACAGCCACAAC
GTCTATATCATGGCCGACAAGCAGAAGAACGGCATCAAGGTGAACTTCAAGATCCGCCACAACATCGAGG
ACGGCAGCGTGCAGCTCGCCGACCACTACCAGCAGAACACCCCCATCGGCGACGGCCCCGTGCTGCTGCC
CGACAACCACTACCTGAGCACCCAGTCCGCCCTGAGCAAAGACCCCAACGAGAAGCGCGATCACATGGTC
CTGCTGGAGTTCGTGACCGCCGCCGGGATCACTCTCGGCATGGACGAGCTGTACAAGTAAGCGCCGGGCG
GAATTCGATATCAAGCTTGTCGACCTAGTTCTAGAGGATCCAGACATGATAAGATACATTGATGAGTTTG
GACAAACCACAACTAGAATGCAGTGAAAAAAATGCTTTATTTGTGAAATTTGTGATGCTATTGCTTTATT
TGTAACCATTATAAGCTGCAATAAACAAGTTAACAACAACAATTGCATTCATTTTATGTTTCAGGTTCAG
GGGGAGGTGTGGGAGGTTTTTTAAAGCAAGTAAAACCTCTACAAATGTGGTATGGCTGATTATGATCCTG
CAAGCCTCGTCGTCCTGGCCGGACCACGCTATCTGTGCAAGGTCCCCGGCCCCGGACGCGCGCTCCATGA
GCAGAGCGCCCGCCGCCGAGGCGAAGACTCGGGCGGCGCCCTGCCCGTCCCACCAGGTCAACAGGCGGTA
ACCGGCCTCTTCATCGGGAATGCGCGCGACCTTCAGCATCGCCGGCATGTCCCCCTGGCGGACGGGAAGT
ATCCAGCTCGACCAAGCTGGCCGCGTCGAGTGAAGACGAAAGGGCCTCGTGATACGCCTATTTTTATAGG
TTAATGTCATGATAATAATGGTTTCTTAGACGTCAGGTGGCACTTTTCGGGGAAATGTGCGCGGAACCCC
TATTTGTTTATTTTTCTAAATACATTCAAATATGTATCCGCTCATGAGACAATAACCCTGATAAATGCTT
CAATAATATTGAAAAAGGAAGAGTATGAGTATTCAACATTTCCGTGTCGCCCTTATTCCCTTTTTTGCGG
CATTTTGCCTTCCTGTTTTTGCTCACCCAGAAACGCTGGTGAAAGTAAAAGATGCTGAAGATCAGTTGGG
TGCACGAGTGGGTTACATCGAACTGGATCTCAACAGCGGTAAGATCCTTGAGAGTTTTCGCCCCGAAGAA
CGTTTTCCAATGATGAGCACTTTTAAAGTTCTGCTATGTGGCGCGGTATTATCCCGTGTTGACGCCGGGC
AAGAGCAACTCGGTCGCCGCATACACTATTCTCAGAATGACTTGGTTGAGTACTCACCAGTCACAGAAAA
GCATCTTACGGATGGCATGACAGTAAGAGAATTATGCAGTGCTGCCATAACCATGAGTGATAACACTGCG
GCCAACTTACTTCTGACAACGATCGGAGGACCGAAGGAGCTAACCGCTTTTTTGCACAACATGGGGGATC
ATGTAACTCGCCTTGATCGTTGGGAACCGGAGCTGAATGAAGCCATACCAAACGACGAGCGTGACACCAC
GATGCCTGTAGCAATGGCAACAACGTTGCGCAAACTATTAACTGGCGAACTACTTACTCTAGCTTCCCGG
CAACAATTAATAGACTGGATGGAGGCGGATAAAGTTGCAGGACCACTTCTGCGCTCGGCCCTTCCGGCTG
GCTGGTTTATTGCTGATAAATCTGGAGCCGGTGAGCGTGGGTCTCGCGGTATCATTGCAGCACTGGGGCC
AGATGGTAAGCCCTCCCGTATCGTAGTTATCTACACGACGGGGAGTCAGGCAACTATGGATGAACGAAAT
AGACAGATCGCTGAGATAGGTGCCTCACTGATTAAGCATTGGTAACTGTCAGACCAAGTTTACTCATATA
TACTTTAGATTGATTTAAAACTTCATTTTTAATTTAAAAGGATCTAGGTGAAGATCCTTTTTGATAATCT
CATGACCAAAATCCCTTAACGTGAGTTTTCGTTCCACTGAGCGTCAGACCCCGTAGAAAAGATCAAAGGA
TCTTCTTGAGATCCTTTTTTTCTGCGCGTAATCTGCTGCTTGCAAACAAAAAAACCACCGCTACCAGCGG
TGGTTTGTTTGCCGGATCAAGAGCTACCAACTCTTTTTCCGAAGGTAACTGGCTTCAGCAGAGCGCAGAT
ACCAAATACTGTTCTTCTAGTGTAGCCGTAGTTAGGCCACCACTTCAAGAACTCTGTAGCACCGCCTACA
TACCTCGCTCTGCTAATCCTGTTACCAGTGGCTGCTGCCAGTGGCGATAAGTCGTGTCTTACCGGGTTGG
ACTCAAGACGATAGTTACCGGATAAGGCGCAGCGGTCGGGCTGAACGGGGGGTTCGTGCACACAGCCCAG
CTTGGAGCGAACGACCTACACCGAACTGAGATACCTACAGCGTGAGCTATGAGAAAGCGCCACGCTTCCC
GAAGGGAGAAAGGCGGACAGGTATCCGGTAAGCGGCAGGGTCGGAACAGGAGAGCGCACGAGGGAGCTTC
CAGGGGGAAACGCCTGGTATCTTTATAGTCCTGTCGGGTTTCGCCACCTCTGACTTGAGCGTCGATTTTT
GTGATGCTCGTCAGGGGGGCGGAGCCTATGGAAAAACGCCAGCAACGCGGCCTTTTTACGGTTCCTGGCC
TTTTGCTGGCCTTTTGCTCACATGTTCTTTCCTGCGTTATCCCCTGATTCTGTGGATAACCGTATTACCG
CCTTTGAGTGAGCTGATACCGCTCGCCGCAGCCGAACGACCGAGCGCAGCGAGTCAGTGAGCGAGGAAGC
GGAAG
