>Addgene plasmid #202867 | Salsa-BC26-P1C2 | depositor partial sequence | sequence record 393740 | BC26
GCGCCGGGCG
